>Addgene plasmid #36879 | pBT267_(pCA-ATG-intron-tTA2-TRE-tdT3Myc) | depositor full sequence | sequence record 46124 | pBT267_(pCA-ATG-intron-tTA2-TRE-tdT3Myc) sequence 8161 bps
CACCTAAATTGTAAGCGTTAATATTTTGTTAAAATTCGCGTTAAATTTTTGTTAAATCAGCTCATTTTTT
AACCAATAGGCCGAAATCGGCAAAATCCCTTATAAATCAAAAGAATAGACCGAGATAGGGT
[37 nt withheld, positions 132-168]
AAAGAACGTGGACTCCAACGTCAAAGG
[49 nt withheld, positions 196-244]
T
[91 nt withheld, positions 246-336]
G
[124 nt withheld, positions 338-461]
CCCATTCGCCATTCAGGCTGCGCAACTGTTGGGAAGGGCGATCGGTGCGGGCCTCTTCGCTATTACGCCA
GCTGGCGAAAGGGGGATGTGCTGCAAGGCGATTAAGTTGGGTAACGCCAGGGTTTTCCCAGTCACGACGT
TGTAAAACGACGGCCAGTGAATTGTAATACGACTCACTATAGGGCGAATTGGGTACCGGGCCCCCCCTCG
AGGTCGACGGTATCGATAAGCTTCCCTTAATTAACCGTTTAAACAATTCTGCAGGAATCTAGTTATTAAT
AGTAATCAATTACGGGGTCATTAGTTCATAGCCCATATATGGAGTTCCGCGTTACATAACTTACGGTAAA
TGGCCCGCCTGGCTGACCGCCCAACGACCCCCGCCCATTGACGTCAATAATGACGTATGTTCCCATAGTA
ACGCCAATAGGGACTTTCCATTGACGTCAATGGGTGGAGTATTTACGGTAAACTGCCCACTTGGCAGTAC
ATCAAGTGTATCATATGCCAAGTACGCCCCCTATTGACGTCAATGACGGTAAATGGCCCGCCTGGCATTA
TGCCCAGTACATGACCTTATGGGACTTTCCTACTTGGCAGTACATCTACGTATTAGTCATCGCTATTACC
ATGGTCGAGGTGAGCCCCACGTTCTGCTTCACTCTCCCCATCTCCCCCCCCTCCCCACCCCCAATTTTGT
ATTTATTTATTTTTTAATTATTTTGTGCAGCGATGGGGGCGGGGGGGGGGGGGGGGCGCGCGCCAGGCGG
GGCGGGGCGGGGCGAGGGGCGGGGCGGGGCGAGGCGGAGAGGTGCGGCGGCAGCCAATCAGAGCGGCGCG
CTCCGAAAGTTTCCTTTTATGGCGAGGCGGCGGCGGCGGCGGCCCTATAAAAAGCGAAGCGCGCGGCGGG
CGGGGAGTCGCTGCGACGCTGCCTTCGCCCCGTGCCCCGCTCCGCCGCCGCCTCGCGCCGCCCGCCCCGG
CTCTGACTGACCGCGTTACTCCCACAGGTGAGCGGGCGGGACGGCCCTTCTCCTCCGGGCTGTAATTAGC
GCTTGGTTTAATGACGGCTTGTTTCTTTTCTGTGGCTGCGTGAAAGCCTTGAGGGGCTCCGGGAGGGCCC
TTTGTGCGGGGGGAGCGGCTCGGGGGGTGCGTGCGTGTGTGTGTGCGTGGGGAGCGCCGCGTGCGGCTCC
GCGCTGCCCGGCGGCTGTGAGCGCTGCGGGCGCGGCGCGGGGCTTTGTGCGCTCCGCAGTGTGCGCGAGG
GGAGCGCGGCCGGGGGCGGTGCCCCGCGGTGCGGGGGGGGCTGCGAGGGGAACAAAGGCTGCGTGCGGGG
TGTGTGCGTGGGGGGGTGAGCAGGGGGTGTGGGCGCGTCGGTCGGGCTGCAACCCCCCCTGCACCCCCCT
CCCCGAGTTGCTGAGCACGGCCCGGCTTCGGGTGCGGGGCTCCGTACGGGGCGTGGCGCGGGGCTCGCCG
TGCCGGGCGGGGGGTGGCGGCAGGTGGGGGTGCCGGGCGGGGCGGGGCCGCCTCGGGCCGGGGAGGGCTC
GGGGGAGGGGCGCGGCGGCCCCCGGAGCGCCGGCGGCTGTCGAGGCGCGGCGAGCCGCAGCCATTGCCTT
TTATGGTAATCGTGCGAGAGGGCGCAGGGACTTCCTTTGTCCCAAATCTGTGCGGAGCCGAAATCTGGGA
GGCGCCGCCGCACCCCCTCTAGCGGGCGCGGGGCGAAGCGGTGCGGCGCCGGCAGGAAGGAAATGGGCGG
GGAGGGCCTTCGTGCGTCGCCGCGCCGCCGTCCCCTTCTCCCTCTCCAGCCTCGGGGCTGTCCGCGGGGG
GACGGCTGCCTTCGGGGGGGACGGGGCAGGGCGGGGTTCGGCTTCTGGCGTGTGACCGGCGGCTCTAGAG
CCTCTGCTAACCATGTTCATGCCTTCTTCTTTTTCCTACAGCTCCTGGGCAACGTGCTGGTTATTGTGCT
GTCTCATCATTTTGGCAAAGAATTGATTTGATACCGCGGGCCCGGGTTCCGCCACCATGGTTGGTATCAA
AGATCTATAACTTCGTATAGCATACATTATACGAAGTTATGGTTACAAGACAGGTTTAAGGAGACCAATA
GAAACTGGGCATGTGGAGACAGAGAAGACTCTTGGGTTTCTGATAGGCACTGACTCTCTCTGCCTATTGG
TCTATTTTCCCACCCTTAGTCTAGACTGGACAAGAGCAAAGTCATAAACTCTGCTCTGGAATTACTCAAT
GAAGTCGGTATCGAAGGCCTGACGACAAGGAAACTCGCTCAAAAGCTGGGAGTTGAGCAGCCTACCCTGT
ACTGGCACGTGAAGAACAAGCGGGCCCTGCTCGATGCCCTGGCAATCGAGATGCTGGACAGGCATCATAC
CCACTTCTGCCCCCTGGAAGGCGAGTCATGGCAAGACTTTCTGCGGAACAACGCCAAGTCATTCCGCTGT
GCTCTCCTCTCACATCGCGACGGGGCTAAAGTGCATCTCGGCACCCGCCCAACAGAGAAACAGTACGAAA
CCCTGGAAAATCAGCTCGCGTTCCTGTGTCAGCAAGGCTTCTCCCTGGAGAACGCACTGTACGCTCTGTC
CGCCGTGGGCCACTTTACACTGGGCTGCGTATTGGAGGATCAGGAGCATCAAGTAGCAAAAGAGGAAAGA
GAGACACCTACCACCGATTCTATGCCCCCACTTCTGAGACAAGCAATTGAGCTGTTCGACCATCAGGGAG
CCGAACCTGCCTTCCTTTTCGGCCTGGAACTAATCATATGTGGCCTGGAGAAACAGCTAAAGTGCGAAAG
CGGCGGGCCGGCCGACGCCCTTGACGATTTTGACTTAGACATGCTCCCAGCCGATGCCCTTGACGACTTT
GACCTTGATATGCTGCCTGCTGACGCTCTTGACGATTTTGACCTTGACATGCTCCCCGGATGAGAATTCT
AGATAACTGATCATAATCAGCCATACCACATTTGTAGAGGTTTTACTTGCTTTAAAAAACCTCCCACACC
TCCCCCTGAACCTGAAACATAAAATGAATGCAATTGTTGTTGTTAACTTGTTTATTGCAGCTTATAATGG
TTACAAATAAAGCAATAGCATCACAAATTTCACAAATAAAGCATTTTTTTCACTGCATTCTAGTTGTGGT
TTGTCCAAACTCATCAATGTATCTTATTTAAATAGGAGATCTGATTCGAGTTTACCACTCCCTATCAGTG
ATAGAGAAAAGTGAAAGTCGAGTTTACCACTCCCTATCAGTGATAGAGAAAAGTGAAAGTCGAGTTTACC
ACTCCCTATCAGTGATAGAGAAAAGTGAAAGTCGAGTTTACCACTCCCTATCAGTGATAGAGAAAAGTGA
AAGTCGAGTTTACCACTCCCTATCAGTGATAGAGAAAAGTGAAAGTCGAGTTTACCACTCCCTATCAGTG
ATAGAGAAAAGTGAAAGTCGAGTTTACCACTCCCTATCAGTGATAGAGAAAAGTGAAAGTCGAGCTCGGT
ACCCGGGTCGAGGTAGGCGTGTACGGTGGGAGGCCTATATAAGCAGAGCTCGTTTAGTGAACCGTCAGAT
CGCCTGGAGACGCCATCCACGCTGTTTTGACCTCCATAGAAGACACCGGGACCGATCCAGCCTCCGCGGC
CCCGAATTCGAGCTCGGTACCCGGGGATCGGGCCGCCACCATGGTGAGTAAGGGCGAGGAGGTCATCAAA
GAGTTCATGCGCTTCAAGGTGCGCATGGAGGGCTCCATGAACGGCCACGAGTTCGAGATCGAGGGCGAGG
GCGAGGGCCGCCCCTACGAGGGCACCCAGACCGCCAAGCTGAAGGTGACCAAGGGCGGCCCCCTGCCCTT
CGCCTGGGACATCCTGTCCCCCCAGTTCATGTACGGCTCCAAGGCGTACGTGAAGCACCCCGCCGACATC
CCCGATTACAAGAAGCTGTCCTTCCCCGAGGGCTTCAAGTGGGAGCGCGTGATGAACTTCGAGGACGGCG
GTCTGGTGACCGTGACCCAGGACTCCTCCCTGCAGGACGGCACGCTGATCTACAAGGTGAAGATGCGCGG
CACCAACTTCCCCCCCGACGGCCCCGTAATGCAGAAGAAGACCATGGGCTGGGAGGCCTCCACCGAGCGC
CTGTACCCCCGCGACGGCGTGCTGAAGGGCGAGATCCACCAGGCCCTGAAGCTGAAGGACGGCGGCCACT
ACCTGGTGGAGTTCAAGACCATCTACATGGCCAAGAAGCCCGTGCAACTGCCCGGCTACTACTACGTGGA
CACCAAGCTGGACATCACCTCCCACAACGAGGACTACACCATCGTGGAACAGTACGAGCGCTCCGAGGGC
CGCCACCACCTGTTCCTGGGGCATGGCACCGGCAGCACCGGCAGCGGCAGCTCCGGCACCGCCTCCTCCG
AGGACAACAACATGGCCGTCATCAAAGAGTTCATGCGCTTCAAGGTGCGCATGGAGGGCTCCATGAACGG
CCACGAGTTCGAGATCGAGGGCGAGGGCGAGGGCCGCCCCTACGAGGGCACCCAGACCGCCAAGCTGAAG
GTGACCAAGGGCGGCCCCCTGCCCTTCGCCTGGGACATCCTGTCCCCCCAGTTCATGTACGGCTCCAAGG
CGTACGTGAAGCACCCCGCCGACATCCCCGATTACAAGAAGCTGTCCTTCCCCGAGGGCTTCAAGTGGGA
GCGCGTGATGAACTTCGAGGACGGCGGTCTGGTGACCGTGACCCAGGACTCCTCCCTGCAGGACGGCACG
CTGATCTACAAGGTGAAGATGCGCGGCACCAACTTCCCCCCCGACGGCCCCGTAATGCAGAAGAAGACCA
TGGGCTGGGAGGCCTCCACCGAGCGCCTGTACCCCCGCGACGGCGTGCTGAAGGGCGAGATCCACCAGGC
CCTGAAGCTGAAGGACGGCGGCCGCTACCTGGTGGAGTTCAAGACCATCTACATGGCCAAGAAGCCCGTG
CAACTGCCCGGCTACTACTACGTGGACACCAAGCTGGACATCACCTCCCACAACGAGGACTACACCATCG
TGGAACAGTACGAGCGCTCCGAGGGCCGCCACCACCTGTTCCTGTACGGCATGGACGAGCTGTACAAGAG
ATCCTTAGAGCAGAAACTCATTAGCGAGGAGGACCTGAACAGCGAACAGAAACTCATTTCCGAAGAGGAT
CTCAACTCCGAGCAGAAGCTGATCAGCGAGGAGGACCTGAGATCCTGAGAATTCGACGATATCTCTAGAG
GATCATAATCAGCCATACCACATTTGTAGAGGTTTTACTTGCTTTAAAAAACCTCCCACACCTCCCCCTG
AACCTGAAACATAAAATGAATGCAATTGTTGTTGTTAACTTGTTTATTGCAGCTTATAATGGTTACAAAT
AAAGCAATAGCATCACAAATTTCACAAATAAAGCATTTTTTTCACTGCCTCGAATCACTAGTAAGGGGCG
CGCCCAACTAGTTCTAGAGCGGCCGCCACCGCGGTGGAGCTCCAGCTTTTGTTCCCTTTAGTGAGGGTTA
ATTTCGAGCTTGGCGTAATCATGGTCATAGCTGTTTCCTGTGTGAAATTGTTATCCGCTCACAATTCCAC
ACAACATACGAGCCGGAAGCATAAAGTGTAAAGCCTGGGGTGCCTAATGAGTGAGCTAACTCACATTAAT
TGCGTTGCGCTCACTGCCCGCTTTCCAGTCGGGAAACCTGTCGTGCCAGCTGCATTAATGAATCGGCCAA
CGCGCGGGGAGAGGCGGTTTGCGTATTGGGCGCTCTTCCGCTTCCTCGCTCACTGACTCGCTGCGCTCGG
TCGTTCGGCTGCGGCGAGCGGTATCAGCTCACTCAAAGGCGGTAATACGGTTATCCACAGAATCAGGGGA
TAACGCAGGAAAGAACATGTGAGCAAAAGGCCAGCAAAAGGCCAGGAACCGTAAAAAGGCCGCGTTGCTG
GCGTTTTTCCATAGGCTCCGCCCCCCTGACGAGCATCACAAAAATCGACGCTCAAGTCAGAGGTGGCGAA
ACCCGACAGGACTATAAAGATACCAGGCGTTTCCCCCTGGAAGCTCCCTCGTGCGCTCTCCTGTTCCGAC
CCTGCCGCTTACCGGATACCTGTCCGCCTTTCTCCCTTCGGGAAGCGTGGCGCTTTCTCATAGCTCACGC
TGTAGGTATCTCAGTTCGGTGTAGGTCGTTCGCTCCAAGCTGGGCTGTGTGCACGAACCCCCCGTTCAGC
CCGACCGCTGCGCCTTATCCGGTAACTATCGTCTTGAGTCCAACCCGGTAAGACACGACTTATCGCCACT
GGCAGCAGCCACTGGTAACAGGATTAGCAGAGCGAGGTATGTAGGCGGTGCTACAGAGTTCTTGAAGTGG
TGGCCTAACTACGGCTACACTAGAAGGACAGTATTTGGTATCTGCGCTCTGCTGAAGCCAGTTACCTTCG
GAAAAAGAGTTGGTAGCTCTTGATCCGGCAAACAAACCACCGCTGGTAGCGGTGGTTTTTTTGTTTGCAA
GCAGCAGATTACGCGCAGAAAAAAAGGATCTCAAGAAGATCCTTTGATCTTTTCTACGGGGTCTGACGCT
CAGTGGAACGAAAACTCACGTTAAGGGATTTTGGTCATGAGATTATCAAAAAGGATCTTCACCTAGATCC
TTTTAAATTAAAAATGAAGTTTTAAATCAATCTAAAGTATATATGAGTAAACTTGGTCTGACAGTTACCA
ATGCTTAATCAGTGAGGCACCTATCTCAGCGATCTGTCTATTTCGTTCATCCATAGTTGCCTGACTCCCC
GTCGTGTAGATAACTACGATACGGGAGGGCTTACCATCTGGCCCCAGTGCTGCAATGATACCGCGAGACC
CACGCTCACCGGCTCCAGATTTATCAGCAATAAACCAGCCAGCCGGAAGGGCCGAGCGCAGAAGTGGTCC
TGCAACTTTATCCGCCTCCATCCAGTCTATTAATTGTTGCCGGGAAGCTAGAGTAAGTAGTTCGCCAGTT
AATAGTTTGCGCAACGTTGTTGCCATTGCTACAGGCATCGTGGTGTCACGCTCGTCGTTTGGTATGGCTT
CATTCAGCTCCGGTTCCCAACGATCAAGGCGAGTTACATGATCCCCCATGTTGTGCAAAAAAGCGGTTAG
CTCCTTCGGTCCTCCGATCGTTGTCAGAAGTAAGTTGGCCGCAGTGTTATCACTCATGGTTATGGCAGCA
CTGCATAATTCTCTTACTGTCATGCCATCCGTAAGATGCTTTTCTGTGACTGGTGAGTACTCAACCAAGT
CATTCTGAGAATAGTGTATGCGGCGACCGAGTTGCTCTTGCCCGGCGTCAATACGGGATAATACCGCGCC
ACATAGCAGAACTTTAAAAGTGCTCATCATTGGAAAACGTTCTTCGGGGCGAAAACTCTCAAGGATCTTA
CCGCTGTTGAGATCCAGTTCGATGTAACCCACTCGTGCACCCAACTGATCTTCAGCATCTTTTACTTTCA
CCAGCGTTTCTGGGTGAGCAAAAACAGGAAGGCAAAATGCCGCAAAAAAGGGAATAAGGGCGACACGGAA
ATGTTGAATACTCATACTCTTCCTTTTTCAATATTATTGAAGCATTTATCAGGGTTATTGTCTCATGAGC
GGATACATATTTGAATGTATTTAGAAAAATAAACAAATAGGGGTTCCGCGCACATTTCCCCGAAAAGTGC
Features (pLannotate 1.2.2; 29 found; start..end, strand, type, name):
     33..461     -  rep_origin     f1 ori (sequence partly withheld): f1 bacteriophage origin of replication; arrow indicates direction of (+) strand synthesis
    466..623     -  CDS            lacZα (fragment): LacZα fragment of β-galactosidase; lacZ fragment
    626..644     +  promoter       T7 promoter: promoter for bacteriophage T7 RNA polymerase
    653..694     -  misc_feature   MCS (fragment): pBluescript multiple cloning site
    791..1094    +  enhancer       CMV enhancer: human cytomegalovirus immediate early enhancer
   1096..1373    +  promoter       chicken β-actin promoter: No description available
   1375..2392    +  intron         chimeric intron: chimera between introns from chicken β-actin and rabbit β-globin
   2498..2531    +  protein_bind   loxP: Cre-mediated recombination occurs in the 8-bp core sequence (GCATACAT). Cre recombinase
   2532..2611    +  intron         chimeric intron (fragment): chimera between introns from human β-globin and immunoglobulin heavy chain genes
   2650..3345    +  CDS            rtTA3: reverse tetracycline transactivator 3 activates expression from Tet-responsive promoters in the presence of doxycycline
   3275..3385    +  CDS            VP48: 3 tandem repeats of the minimal activation domain of herpes simplex virus VP16 (Cheng et al., 2013)
   3409..3493    +  CDS            large T antigen (fragment): large T antigen from SV40 (simian virus 40)
   3516..3637    +  polyA_signal   SV40 poly(A) signal: SV40 polyadenylation signal
   3670..3940    +  protein_bind   tetracycline response element: contains seven copies of the tetracycline operator tetO tetracycline repressor TetR
   3951..3968    +  misc_feature   MCS (fragment): pUC18/19 multiple cloning site
   3973..4011    +  promoter       minimal CMV promoter: human cytomegalovirus (CMV) immediate early promoter
   4105..4130    +  misc_feature   MCS (fragment): pUC18/19 multiple cloning site
   4142..5569    +  CDS            tdTomato: tdTomato is a basic (constitutively fluorescent) orange fluorescent protein published in 2004, derived from Discosoma sp.. It is reported to be a somewhat slowly-maturing tandem dimer with low acid sensitivity.
   5712..5795    +  CDS            large T antigen (fragment): large T antigen from SV40 (simian virus 40)
   5818..5899    +  polyA_signal   SV40 poly(A) signal: SV40 polyadenylation signal
   5928..5963    -  misc_feature   MCS (fragment): pBluescript multiple cloning site
   5976..5994    -  promoter       T3 promoter: promoter for bacteriophage T3 RNA polymerase
   6039..6055    -  protein_bind   lac operator: The lac repressor binds to the lac operator to inhibit transcription in E. coli. This inhibition can be relieved by adding lactose or isopropyl-β-D-thiogalactopyranoside (IPTG). lac repressor encoded by lacI
   6063..6093    -  promoter       lac promoter: promoter for the E. coli lac operon
   6108..6129    -  protein_bind   CAP binding site: CAP binding activates transcription in the presence of cAMP. E. coli catabolite activator protein
   6142..6234    -  CDS            lacI (fragment): lac repressor; lacI; The lac repressor binds to the lac operator to inhibit transcription in E. coli. This inhibition can be relieved by adding lactose or isopropyl-β-D-thiogalactopyranoside (IPTG).
   6417..7005    -  rep_origin     ori: high-copy-number ColE1/pMB1/pBR322/pUC origin of replication
   7176..8036    -  CDS            AmpR: β-lactamase; bla; confers resistance to ampicillin, carbenicillin, and related antibiotics
   8037..8141    -  promoter       AmpR promoter: bla
