[The description below was written by a language model from this plasmid's Addgene catalogue record and pLannotate feature annotations shown in this document.]
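Description:
pBT267_(pCA-ATG-intron-tTA2-TRE-tdT3Myc) is an 8,161 bp mammalian expression plasmid built on the pBluescript SK(+) backbone. It is propagated in E. coli at high copy from the ColE1/pUC-type origin and selected with ampicillin through the AmpR (β-lactamase) gene. The backbone also retains the f1 phage origin, lacZα and lac regulatory remnants, and flanking T7 and T3 promoters.

The payload consists of two tandem cassettes in the same orientation that together form a self-contained Tet-Off circuit. In the first, the CAG promoter (CMV enhancer, chicken β-actin promoter and its chimeric intron) drives the tetracycline transactivator tTA2. The tTA2 coding sequence has been modified by inserting a β-globin intron carrying a loxP site directly after the start codon, so that the ATG is separated from the rest of the coding region by a spliceable, recombination-competent intron. This cassette ends in an SV40 poly(A) signal. The automated annotation labels this coding region as rtTA3 with a VP16-derived activation domain, which probably reflects sequence similarity among TetR-based transactivators; the catalogue entry identifies it as tTA2. In the second cassette, a tetracycline response element with seven tetO copies and a minimal CMV promoter drives tdTomato carrying three C-terminal Myc tags, again followed by an SV40 poly(A) signal. The Myc tags are listed in the catalogue fields but not annotated separately in the feature table.

Constitutively produced tTA2 should therefore activate the TRE and amplify expression of the red, epitope-tagged reporter. The split-by-intron loxP design matches the logic of MADM (Mosaic Analysis with Double Markers), and the associated publication concerns extensions of MADM in mice. The construct appears to represent an intact, reconstituted version of such a cassette, though the record does not state its exact intended use.
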