Addgene plasmid #36879: pBT267_(pCA-ATG-intron-tTA2-TRE-tdT3Myc)
Depositing lab: Liqun Luo. Depositing organization: Stanford University. Publication: Extensions of MADM (Mosaic Analysis with Double Markers) in Mice. Tasic B, Miyamichi K, Hippenmeyer S, Dani VS, Zeng H, Joo W, Zong H, Chen-Tsai Y, Luo L. PLoS One. 2012;7(3):e33332. Epub 2012 Mar 27. 10.1371/journal.pone.0033332 PubMed 22479386.
Backbone
  Vector backbone: pBluescript SK(+)
  Backbone manufacturer: Stratagene
  Backbone size w/o insert (bp): 3000
  Total vector size (bp): 8161
  Vector type: Mammalian Expression
Growth in bacteria
  Bacterial resistance: Ampicillin, 100 μg/mL
  Growth temperature: 37°C
  Growth strain: DH5alpha
  Copy number: High Copy
Gene/Insert 1
  Gene/Insert name: tTA2 (alt name: tetracycline transactivator 2)
  Mutation: insertion of a beta-globin intron with a loxP site after start codon of tTA2
  Promoter: CAG (chicken beta actin promoter and CMV enhancer)
  Cloning method: Unknown
  Sequencing primers: 5′ see sequence; 3′ see sequence
Gene/Insert 2
  Gene/Insert name: tdT-3Myc (alt name: tdTomato)
  Promoter: TRE (tetO)
  Tag / fusion protein: 3 Myc tags (C terminal on insert)
  Cloning method: Unknown
  Sequencing primers: 5′ see sequence; 3′ T3
Resource information
  A portion of this plasmid was derived from a plasmid made by: W. Hillen
Terms and licenses: Academic/Nonprofit Terms; Industry Terms: Not Available to Industry
How to cite: pBT267_(pCA-ATG-intron-tTA2-TRE-tdT3Myc) was a gift from Liqun Luo (Addgene plasmid # 36879 ; http://n2t.net/addgene:36879 ; RRID:Addgene_36879)
