>Addgene plasmid #36879 | pBT267_(pCA-ATG-intron-tTA2-TRE-tdT3Myc) | addgene partial sequence | sequence record 49880 | LNCX 5'-AGCTCGTTTAGTGAACCGTCAGATC-3'
GACTCATAGAAGAACCGGGACCGATCCAGCCTCCGCGGCCCCGAATTCGANCTCGGTACCCGGGGATCGG
GCCGCCACCATGGTGAGTAAGGGCGAGGAGGTCATCAAAGAGTTCATGCGCTTCAAGGTGCGCATGGAGG
GCTCCATGAACGGCCACGAGTTCGAGATCGAGGGCGAGGGCGAGGGCCGCCCCTACGAGGGCACCCAGAC
CGCCAAGCTGAAGGTGACCAAGGGCGGCCCCCTGCCCTTCGCCTGGGACATCCTGTCCCCCCAGTTCATG
TACGGCTCCAAGGCGTACGTGAAGCACCCCGCCGACATCCCCGATTACAAGAAGCTGTCCTTCCCCGAGG
GCTTCAAGTGGGAGCGCGTGATGAACTTCGAGGACGGCGGTCTGGTGACCGTGACCCAGGACTCCTCCCT
GCAGGACGGCACGCTGATCTACAAGGTGAAGATGCGCGGCACCAACTTCCCCCCCGACGGCCCCGTAATG
CAGAAGAAGACCATGGGCTGGGAGGCCTCCACCGAGCGCCTGTACCCCCGCGACGGCGTGCTGAAGGGCG
AGATCCACCAGGCCCTGAAGCTGAAGGACGGCGGCCACTACCTGGTGGAGTTCAAGACCATCTACATGGC
CAAGAAGCCCGTGCAACTGCCCGGCTACTACTACGTGGACACCAAGCTGGACATCACCTCCCACAACGAG
GACTACACCATCGTGGAACAGTACGAGCGCTCCGAGGGCCGCCACCACCTGTTCCTGGGGCATGGCACCG
GCAGCACCGGCAGCGGCAGCTCCGGCACCGCCTCCTCCGAGGACAACAACATGGCCGTCATCAAAGAGTT
CATGCGCT
