>Addgene plasmid #36879 | pBT267_(pCA-ATG-intron-tTA2-TRE-tdT3Myc) | addgene partial sequence | sequence record 49881 | T3 5'-GCAATTAACCCTCACTAAAGG-3'
GGCGGCCGCTCTAGAACTAGTTGGGCGCGCCCCTTACTAGTGATTCGAGGCAGTGAAAAAAATGCTTTAT
TTGTGAAATTTGTGATGCTATTGCTTTATTTGTAACCATTATAAGCTGCAATAAACAAGTTAACAACAAC
AATTGCATTCATTTTATGTTTCAGGTTCAGGGGGAGGTGTGGGAGGTTTTTTAAAGCAAGTAAAACCTCT
ACAAATGTGGTATGGCTGATTATGATCCTCTAGAGATATCGTCGAATTCTCAGGATCTCAGGTCCTCCTC
GCTGATCAGCTTCTGCTCGGAGTTGAGATCCTCTTCGGAAATGAGTTTCTGTTCGCTGTTCAGGTCCTCC
TCGCTAATGAGTTTCTGCTCTAAGGATCTCTTGTACAGCTCGTCCATGCCGTACAGGAACAGGTGGTGGC
GGCCCTCGGAGCGCTCGTACTGTTCCACGATGGTGTAGTCCTCGTTGTGGGAGGTGATGTCCAGCTTGGT
GTCCACGTAGTAGTAGCCGGGCAGTTGCACGGGCTTCTTGGCCATGTAGATGGTCTTGAACTCCACCAGG
TAGCGGCCGCCGTCCTTCAGCTTCAGGGCCTGGTGGATCTCGCCCTTCAGCACGCCGTCGCGGGGGTACA
GGCGCTCGGTGGAGGCCTCCCAGCCCATGGTCTTCTTCTGCATTACGGGGCCGTCGGGGGGGAAGTTGGT
GCCGCGCATCTTCACCTTGTAGATCAGCGTGCCGTCCTGCAGGGAGGAGTCCTGGGTCACGGTCACCAGA
CCGCCGTCCTCGAAAG
