>Addgene plasmid #36879 | pBT267_(pCA-ATG-intron-tTA2-TRE-tdT3Myc) | addgene partial sequence | sequence record 50995 | pCAG-F 5'-GCAACGTGCTGGTTATTGTG-3'
GGTTCCGCCACCATGGTTGGTATCAAAGATCTATAANNNNGTATAGCATACATTATACGAAGTTATGGTT
ACAAGACAGGTTTAAGGAGACCAATAGAAACTGGGCATGTGGAGACAGAGAAGACTCTTGGGTTTCTGAT
AGGCACTGACTCTCTCTGCCTATTGGTCTATTTTCCCACCCTTAGTCTAGACTGGACAAGAGCAAAGTCA
TAAACTCTGCTCTGGAATTACTCAATGAAGTCGGTATCGAAGGCCTGACGACAAGGAAACTCGCTCAAAA
GCTGGGAGTTGAGCAGCCTACCCTGTACTGGCACGTGAAGAACAAGCGGGCCCTGCTCGATGCCCTGGCA
ATCGAGATGCTGGACAGGCATCATACCCACTTCTGCCCCCTGGAAGGCGAGTCATGGCAAGACTTTCTGC
GGAACAACGCCAAGTCATTCCGCTGTGCTCTCCTCTCACATCGCGACGGGGCTAAAGTGCATCTCGGCAC
CCGCCCAACAGAGAAACAGTACGAAACCCTGGAAAATCAGCTCGCGTTCCTGTGTCAGCAAGGCTTCTCC
CTGGAGAACGCACTGTACGCTCTGTCCGCCGTGGGCCACTTTACACTGGGCTGCGTATTGGAGGATCAGG
AGCATCAAGTAGCAAAAGAGGAAAGAGAGACACCTACCACCGATTCTATGCCCCCACTTCTGAGACAAGC
AATTGAGCTGTTCGACCATCAGGGAGCCGAACCTGCCTTCCTTTTCGGCCTGGAACTAATCATATGTGGG
